Addgene plasmid #27937: pUT1618-HQ858855
Depositing lab: John Gray & Erich Grotewold. Depositing organization: University of Toledo. Publication: GRASSIUS: a platform for comparative regulatory genomics across the grasses. Yilmaz A, Nishiyama MY Jr, Fuentes BG, Souza GM, Janies D, Gray J, Grotewold E. Plant Physiol. 2009 Jan;149(1):171-80. doi: 10.1104/pp.108.128579. Epub 2008 Nov 5. PubMed 18987217.
Backbone
  Vector backbone: pENTR/SD
  Backbone manufacturer: Invitrogen
  Backbone size w/o insert (bp): 2601
  Vector type: Entry vector
Growth in bacteria
  Bacterial resistance: Kanamycin, 50 μg/mL
  Growth temperature: 37°C
  Growth strain: DH5alpha
  Growth instructions: E. coli Top10 (Invitrogen)
  Copy number: Low Copy
Gene/Insert
  Gene/Insert name: WRKY transcription factor encoded by Os04g0545000 LOC_Os04g46060
  Species: Oryza sativa (rice)
  Insert size (bp): 750
  GenBank ID: HQ858855
  Cloning method: Restriction Enzyme
  Sequencing primers: 5′ M13 For; 3′ M13 Rev
Terms and licenses: Academic/Nonprofit Terms; Industry Terms: Not Available to Industry
Depositor comments: This CDS was amplified using PCR from a full length cDNA template from the OSIIEa, OSIIEb, and OSJNEa thru OSJNEf full length cDNA libraries generated by the Guoliang Wang lab at Ohio State University. The PCR product omitted the stop codon. The PCR product was cloned into a Gateway pENTR/SD entry vector. Further information on this gene may be obtained at www.grassius.org using the Genbank number. (The second half of the plasmid name is the Genbank Number for the sequence of the insert)
How to cite: pUT1618-HQ858855 was a gift from John Gray & Erich Grotewold (Addgene plasmid # 27937 ; http://n2t.net/addgene:27937 ; RRID:Addgene_27937)
