[The description below was written by a language model from this plasmid's Addgene catalogue record and pLannotate feature annotations shown in this document.]
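Description:
pUT1618-HQ858855 is a Gateway entry clone built on the Invitrogen pENTR/SD backbone, carrying the coding sequence of a rice (Oryza sativa) WRKY transcription factor encoded by locus Os04g0545000 / LOC_Os04g46060. The plasmid is propagated in E. coli under kanamycin selection (aph(3')-Ia, KanR). It replicates from a ColE1/pUC-type origin; the feature annotation describes this origin as high copy, whereas the catalogue entry lists the plasmid as low copy. The full depositor sequence is 3,351 nt, consistent with the 2,601 bp backbone plus a 750 bp insert.

The insert lies between attL1 and attL2, the recombination sites used in the LR Clonase reaction to transfer a coding sequence into attR-containing destination vectors. Just downstream of attL1 is the bacteriophage T7 gene 10 ribosome binding site characteristic of the SD version of pENTR, which supports translation in bacteria once the cassette is moved into a prokaryotic expression vector. The entry clone has no promoter driving the insert in the sense direction; the only annotated T7 promoter sits outside attL2 on the opposite strand. The rrnB T1 and T2 terminators upstream of attL1 insulate the cassette from read-through transcription. The automated annotation labels part of the insert as a fragment of Arabidopsis WRKY12, which reflects homology of the conserved W-box-binding WRKY domain rather than the true source, which is rice. Short lacI and lacZα fragments are backbone remnants.

According to the depositor, the coding sequence was PCR-amplified from rice full-length cDNA libraries with the stop codon omitted, so it can be fused to C-terminal tags in suitable destination vectors. The clone belongs to a grass transcription factor collection associated with the GRASSIUS comparative regulatory genomics resource.
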