Features (pLannotate 1.2.2; 11 found; start..end, strand, type, name):
      1..100     +  protein_bind   attL1: mutant version of attL; recombination site for the Gateway® LR reaction LR Clonase™
    112..132     +  RBS            RBS: efficient ribosome binding site from bacteriophage T7 gene 10 (Olins and Rangwala, 1989)
    499..846     +  CDS            WRKY12 (fragment): WRK12_ARATH - Experimental evidence at protein level: Swiss-Prot protein existence level 1. Transcription factor. Interacts specifically with the W box (5'-(T)TGAC[CT]-3'), a frequently occurring elicitor-responsive cis- acting element (By similarity). From Arabidopsis thaliana (Mouse-ear cress).
    908..1007    -  protein_bind   attL2: mutant version of attL; recombination site for the Gateway® LR reaction LR Clonase™
   1025..1043    -  promoter       T7 promoter: promoter for bacteriophage T7 RNA polymerase
   1177..1986    +  CDS            KanR: aminoglycoside phosphotransferase; aph(3')-Ia; confers resistance to kanamycin in bacteria or G418 (Geneticin®) in eukaryotes
   2133..2721    +  rep_origin     ori: high-copy-number ColE1/pMB1/pBR322/pUC origin of replication
   2904..2996    +  CDS            lacI (fragment): lac repressor; lacI; The lac repressor binds to the lac operator to inhibit transcription in E. coli. This inhibition can be relieved by adding lactose or isopropyl-β-D-thiogalactopyranoside (IPTG).
   3051..3078    -  terminator     rrnB T2 terminator: transcription terminator T2 from the E. coli rrnB gene
   3210..3253    +  terminator     rrnB T1 terminator: Escherichia coli rrnB; transcription terminator T1 from the E. coli rrnB gene
   3300..3336    -  CDS            lacZα (fragment): LacZα fragment of β-galactosidase; lacZ fragment
>Addgene plasmid #27937 | pUT1618-HQ858855 | depositor full sequence | sequence record 13211 | Author sequence
CAAATAATGATTTTATTTTGACTGATAGTGACCTGTTCGTTGCAACAAATTGATGAGCAATGCTTTTTTA
TAATGCCAACTTTGTACAAAAAAGCAGGCTCCGCGGCCGCCTTGTTTAACTTTAAGAAGGAGCCCTTCAC
CATGTATGCGTGCATGGAAGGGAGCCAGTTGGAGACGGCTTGCCTCCCTGCCGCGCTCTACGCGCCGCTC
TGCCCGTACACGCCGCCTTCCCCTCCTTCCTTTCTTGCGCCATTGCCGAGCCTGCAGCACAAGCTTCCCC
AGCTGCCGCAGCTGGTCCACGACCACGCCGCCGCCACCGGGACGAACCATGGCGTGATGTTCTCGTCGGA
CCATGGCTGCCTGTACCCGCTGCTCCCGGGGATCCCGTTCTGCCTCGACTCCGGCTGCGGCGCCGCCGCC
TGCGACGACGACAAGCCCGCCGGTTTCGCGCACTTGGGCTCCGCCGAGGCGGACACATCGGCGGCGGCGG
CGAGAGTGGATAGCGAGATTGCTGCAGCTGCCACCGCAACCACTTGCCATGGGCCTAATTCATGGTGGAA
GGGGACGGAGAAGGGGAAGATGAAGGTGAGGAGGAAGATGAGGGAGCCGAGGTTCTGCTTCCAGACCAGG
AGCGATGTGGATGTGCTGGACGACGGCTACAAGTGGAGGAAGTATGGCCAGAAGGTTGTCAAGAACAGCC
TCCACCCAAGGAGCTACTACAGGTGCACCCACAACAACTGCCGCGTGAAGAAGCGGGTGGAGCGGCTGTC
GGAGGATTGCCGCATGGTGATCACCACCTACGAGGGCCGCCACACCCACACCCCCTGCAGCGACGACGCC
ACCACCGGCGCCGCCGGCGACCACACCGCCAGCTGCGCCTTCACCTCCTTCAAGGGTGGGCGCGCCGACC
CAGCTTTCTTGTACAAAGTTGGCATTATAAGAAAGCATTGCTTATCAATTTGTTGCAACGAACAGGTCAC
TATCAGTCAAAATAAAATCATTATTTGCCATCCAGCTGATATCCCCTATAGTGAGTCGTATTACATGGTC
ATAGCTGTTTCCTGGCAGCTCTGGCCCGTGTCTCAAAATCTCTGATGTTACATTGCACAAGATAAAAATA
TATCATCATGAACAATAAAACTGTCTGCTTACATAAACAGTAATACAAGGGGTGTTATGAGCCATATTCA
ACGGGAAACGTCGAGGCCGCGATTAAATTCCAACATGGATGCTGATTTATATGGGTATAAATGGGCTCGC
GATAATGTCGGGCAATCAGGTGCGACAATCTATCGCTTGTATGGGAAGCCCGATGCGCCAGAGTTGTTTC
TGAAACATGGCAAAGGTAGCGTTGCCAATGATGTTACAGATGAGATGGTCAGACTAAACTGGCTGACGGA
ATTTATGCCTCTTCCGACCATCAAGCATTTTATCCGTACTCCTGATGATGCATGGTTACTCACCACTGCG
ATCCCCGGAAAAACAGCATTCCAGGTATTAGAAGAATATCCTGATTCAGGTGAAAATATTGTTGATGCGC
TGGCAGTGTTCCTGCGCCGGTTGCATTCGATTCCTGTTTGTAATTGTCCTTTTAACAGCGATCGCGTATT
TCGTCTCGCTCAGGCGCAATCACGAATGAATAACGGTTTGGTTGATGCGAGTGATTTTGATGACGAGCGT
AATGGCTGGCCTGTTGAACAAGTCTGGAAAGAAATGCATAAACTTTTGCCATTCTCACCGGATTCAGTCG
TCACTCATGGTGATTTCTCACTTGATAACCTTATTTTTGACGAGGGGAAATTAATAGGTTGTATTGATGT
TGGACGAGTCGGAATCGCAGACCGATACCAGGATCTTGCCATCCTATGGAACTGCCTCGGTGAGTTTTCT
CCTTCATTACAGAAACGGCTTTTTCAAAAATATGGTATTGATAATCCTGATATGAATAAATTGCAGTTTC
ATTTGATGCTCGATGAGTTTTTCTAATCAGAATTGGTTAATTGGTTGTAACACTGGCAGAGCATTACGCT
GACTTGACGGGACGGCGCAAGCTCATGACCAAAATCCCTTAACGTGAGTTACGCGTCGTTCCACTGAGCG
TCAGACCCCGTAGAAAAGATCAAAGGATCTTCTTGAGATCCTTTTTTTCTGCGCGTAATCTGCTGCTTGC
AAACAAAAAAACCACCGCTACCAGCGGTGGTTTGTTTGCCGGATCAAGAGCTACCAACTCTTTTTCCGAA
GGTAACTGGCTTCAGCAGAGCGCAGATACCAAATACTGTCCTTCTAGTGTAGCCGTAGTTAGGCCACCAC
TTCAAGAACTCTGTAGCACCGCCTACATACCTCGCTCTGCTAATCCTGTTACCAGTGGCTGCTGCCAGTG
GCGATAAGTCGTGTCTTACCGGGTTGGACTCAAGACGATAGTTACCGGATAAGGCGCAGCGGTCGGGCTG
AACGGGGGGTTCGTGCACACAGCCCAGCTTGGAGCGAACGACCTACACCGAACTGAGATACCTACAGCGT
GAGCATTGAGAAAGCGCCACGCTTCCCGAAGGGAGAAAGGCGGACAGGTATCCGGTAAGCGGCAGGGTCG
GAACAGGAGAGCGCACGAGGGAGCTTCCAGGGGGAAACGCCTGGTATCTTTATAGTCCTGTCGGGTTTCG
CCACCTCTGACTTGAGCGTCGATTTTTGTGATGCTCGTCAGGGGGGCGGAGCCTATGGAAAAACGCCAGC
AACGCGGCCTTTTTACGGTTCCTGGCCTTTTGCTGGCCTTTTGCTCACATGTTCTTTCCTGCGTTATCCC
CTGATTCTGTGGATAACCGTATTACCGCCTTTGAGTGAGCTGATACCGCTCGCCGCAGCCGAACGACCGA
GCGCAGCGAGTCAGTGAGCGAGGAAGCGGAAGAGCGCCCAATACGCAAACCGCCTCTCCCCGCGCGTTGG
CCGATTCATTAATGCAGCTGGCACGACAGGTTTCCCGACTGGAAAGCGGGCAGTGAGCGCAACGCAATTA
ATACGCGTACCGCTAGCCAGGAAGAGTTTGTAGAAACGCAAAAAGGCCATCCGTCAGGATGGCCTTCTGC
TTAGTTTGATGCCTGGCAGTTTATGGCGGGCGTCCTGCCCGCCACCCTCCGGGCCGTTGCTTCACAACGT
TCAAATCCGCTCCCGGCGGATTTGTCCTACTCAGGAGAGCGTTCACCGACAAACAACAGATAAAACGAAA
GGCCCAGTCTTCCGACTGAGCCTTTCGTTTTATTTGATGCCTGGCAGTTCCCTACTCTCGCGTTAACGCT
AGCATGGATGTTTTCCCAGTCACGACGTTGTAAAACGACGGCCAGTCTTAAGCTCGGGCCC
