>Addgene plasmid #27937 | pUT1618-HQ858855 | addgene partial sequence | sequence record 34228 | 27937 with M13pUC-fwd
GATGATTTTATTTTGACTGATAGTGACCTGTTCGTTGCAACAAATTGATGAGCAATGCTTTTTTATAATG
CCAACTTTGTACAAAAAAGCAGGCTCCGCGGCCGCCTTGTTTAACTTTAAGAAGGAGCCCTTCACCATGT
ATGCGTGCATGGAAGGGAGCCAGTTGGAGACGGCTTGCCTCCCTGCCGCGCTCTACGCGCCGCTCTGCCC
GTACACGCCGCCTTCCCCTCCTTCCTTTCTTGCGCCATTGCCGAGCCTGCAGCACAAGCTTCCCCAGCTG
CCGCAGCTGGTCCACGACCACGCCGCCGCCACCGGGACGAACCATGGCGTGATGTTCTCGTCGGACCATG
GCTGCCTGTACCCGCTGCTCCCGGGGATCCCGTTCTGCCTCGACTCCGGCTGCGGCGCCGCCGCCTGCGA
CGACGACAAGCCCGCCGGTTTCGCGCACTTGGGCTCCGCCGAGGCGGACACATCGGCGGCGGCGGCGAGA
GTGGATAGCGAGATTGCTGCAGCTGCCACCGCAACCACTTGCCATGGGCCTAATTCATGGTGGAAGGGGA
CGGAGAAGGGGAAGATGAAGGTGAGGAGGAAGATGAGGGAGCCGAGGTTCTGCTTCCAGACCAGGAGCGA
TGTGGATGTGCTGGACGACGGCTACAAGTGGAGGAAGTATGGCCAGAAGGTTGTCAAGAACAGCCTCCAC
CCAAGGAGCTACTACAGGTGCACCCACAACAACTGCCGCGTGAAGAA
